Addgene plasmid #48828: pGGC015
Purpose: Provides mCherry as GreenGate coding sequence module.
Depositing lab: Jan Lohmann. Depositing organization: Universitaet Heidelberg. Publication: GreenGate - A Novel, Versatile, and Efficient Cloning System for Plant Transgenesis. Lampropoulos A, Sutikovic Z, Wenzl C, Maegele I, Lohmann JU, Forner J. PLoS One. 2013 Dec 20;8(12):e83043. doi: 10.1371/journal.pone.0083043. PubMed 24376629.
Backbone
  Vector backbone: pUC19
  Backbone size w/o insert (bp): 2686
  Vector type: Golden Gate compatible cloning vector
Growth in bacteria
  Bacterial resistance: Ampicillin, 100 μg/mL
  Growth temperature: 37°C
  Growth strain: DH5alpha
  Copy number: High Copy
Gene/Insert
  Gene/Insert name: mCherry
  Species: Synthetic
  Insert size (bp): 710
  Cloning method: Unknown
Terms and licenses: Academic/Nonprofit Terms; Industry Terms: Not Available to Industry
Depositor comments: This plasmid is designed for Golden Gate cloning using the BsaI enzyme. Plasmid Features (listed as bp in full plasmid sequence): BsaI site #1 = 2241-2251bp mCherry coding sequence = 2252-2961bp BsaI site #2 = 2962-2972bp
How to cite: pGGC015 was a gift from Jan Lohmann (Addgene plasmid # 48828 ; http://n2t.net/addgene:48828 ; RRID:Addgene_48828)
