[The description below was written by a language model from this plasmid's Addgene catalogue record and pLannotate feature annotations shown in this document.]
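Description:
pGGC015 is an entry (module) plasmid of the GreenGate cloning system, a Golden Gate-based toolkit for assembling plant transformation constructs. It is built on a pUC19 backbone and is about 3.4 kb in total. It is maintained in E. coli as a high-copy plasmid through the ColE1/pUC-type origin of replication. Selection is with ampicillin, conferred by the β-lactamase gene under its native bla promoter. The annotation also picks up leftover backbone sequences: fragments of lacI, lacZα, rop and the bom region, plus the CAP binding site, lac promoter and lac operator. These have no designed role in the module's function.

The payload is a roughly 710 bp mCherry coding sequence. mCherry is a monomeric, rapidly maturing red fluorescent protein derived from Discosoma, listed here as a synthetic insert. The coding sequence is flanked directly on each side by a BsaI recognition site. BsaI is a type IIS enzyme that cuts outside its recognition sequence, so digestion releases the mCherry fragment with defined overhangs. These overhangs let it ligate in a fixed order and orientation with other GreenGate modules in a one-pot assembly. The record does not give the overhang sequences or name the destination vector. SP6 and T7 promoters sit just outside the BsaI sites, facing inward toward the insert, and are not carried along when the module is excised. The plasmid has no plant promoter or terminator of its own. It therefore serves purely as a donor of the mCherry "coding sequence" module, which is combined with other parts to build red fluorescent reporter constructs for plant transgenesis.
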