Features (pLannotate 1.2.2; 13 found; start..end, strand, type, name):
     96..200     +  promoter       AmpR promoter: bla
    201..1061    +  CDS            AmpR: β-lactamase; bla; confers resistance to ampicillin, carbenicillin, and related antibiotics
   1232..1820    +  rep_origin     ori: high-copy-number ColE1/pMB1/pBR322/pUC origin of replication
   2003..2095    +  CDS            lacI (fragment): lac repressor; lacI; The lac repressor binds to the lac operator to inhibit transcription in E. coli. This inhibition can be relieved by adding lactose or isopropyl-β-D-thiogalactopyranoside (IPTG).
   2108..2129    +  protein_bind   CAP binding site: CAP binding activates transcription in the presence of cAMP. E. coli catabolite activator protein
   2144..2174    +  promoter       lac promoter: promoter for the E. coli lac operon
   2182..2198    +  protein_bind   lac operator: The lac repressor binds to the lac operator to inhibit transcription in E. coli. This inhibition can be relieved by adding lactose or isopropyl-β-D-thiogalactopyranoside (IPTG). lac repressor encoded by lacI
   2212..2230    +  promoter       SP6 promoter: promoter for bacteriophage SP6 RNA polymerase
   2254..2961    +  CDS            mCherry: mCherry is a basic (constitutively fluorescent) red fluorescent protein published in 2004, derived from Discosoma sp.. It is reported to be a very rapidly-maturing monomer with low acid sensitivity.
   2983..3001    -  promoter       T7 promoter: promoter for bacteriophage T7 RNA polymerase
   3003..3155    +  CDS            lacZα (fragment): LacZα fragment of β-galactosidase; lacZ fragment
   3161..3260    -  misc_feature   bom (fragment): basis of mobility region from pBR322
   3362..1       -  CDS            rop (fragment) (across the origin): Rop protein, which maintains plasmids at low copy number; rop
>Addgene plasmid #48828 | pGGC015 | depositor full sequence | sequence record 71224 | Full Sequence
GACGAAAGGGCCTCGTGATACGCCTATTTTTATAGGTTAATGTCATGATAATAATGGTTTCTTAGACGTC
AGGTGGCACTTTTCGGGGAAATGTGCGCGGAACCCCTATTTGTTTATTTTTCTAAATACATTCAAATATG
TATCCGCTCATGAGACAATAACCCTGATAAATGCTTCAATAATATTGAAAAAGGAAGAGTATGAGTATTC
AACATTTCCGTGTCGCCCTTATTCCCTTTTTTGCGGCATTTTGCCTTCCTGTTTTTGCTCACCCAGAAAC
GCTGGTGAAAGTAAAAGATGCTGAAGATCAGTTGGGTGCACGAGTGGGTTACATCGAACTGGATCTCAAC
AGCGGTAAGATCCTTGAGAGTTTTCGCCCCGAAGAACGTTTTCCAATGATGAGCACTTTTAAAGTTCTGC
TATGTGGCGCGGTATTATCCCGTATTGACGCCGGGCAAGAGCAACTCGGTCGCCGCATACACTATTCTCA
GAATGACTTGGTTGAGTACTCACCAGTCACAGAAAAGCATCTTACGGATGGCATGACAGTAAGAGAATTA
TGCAGTGCTGCCATAACCATGAGTGATAACACTGCGGCCAACTTACTTCTGACAACGATCGGAGGACCGA
AGGAGCTAACCGCTTTTTTGCACAACATGGGGGATCATGTAACTCGCCTTGATCGTTGGGAACCGGAGCT
GAATGAAGCCATACCAAACGACGAGCGTGACACCACGATGCCTGTAGCAATGGCAACAACGTTGCGCAAA
CTATTAACTGGCGAACTACTTACTCTAGCTTCCCGGCAACAATTAATAGACTGGATGGAGGCGGATAAAG
TTGCAGGACCACTTCTGCGCTCGGCCCTTCCGGCTGGCTGGTTTATTGCTGATAAATCTGGAGCCGGTGA
GCGTGGCTCTCGAGGTATCATTGCAGCACTGGGGCCAGATGGTAAGCCCTCCCGTATCGTAGTTATCTAC
ACGACGGGGAGTCAGGCAACTATGGATGAACGAAATAGACAGATCGCTGAGATAGGTGCCTCACTGATTA
AGCATTGGTAACTGTCAGACCAAGTTTACTCATATATACTTTAGATTGATTTAAAACTTCATTTTTAATT
TAAAAGGATCTAGGTGAAGATCCTTTTTGATAATCTCATGACCAAAATCCCTTAACGTGAGTTTTCGTTC
CACTGAGCGTCAGACCCCGTAGAAAAGATCAAAGGATCTTCTTGAGATCCTTTTTTTCTGCGCGTAATCT
GCTGCTTGCAAACAAAAAAACCACCGCTACCAGCGGTGGTTTGTTTGCCGGATCAAGAGCTACCAACTCT
TTTTCCGAAGGTAACTGGCTTCAGCAGAGCGCAGATACCAAATACTGTTCTTCTAGTGTAGCCGTAGTTA
GGCCACCACTTCAAGAACTCTGTAGCACCGCCTACATACCTCGCTCTGCTAATCCTGTTACCAGTGGCTG
CTGCCAGTGGCGATAAGTCGTGTCTTACCGGGTTGGACTCAAGACGATAGTTACCGGATAAGGCGCAGCG
GTCGGGCTGAACGGGGGGTTCGTGCACACAGCCCAGCTTGGAGCGAACGACCTACACCGAACTGAGATAC
CTACAGCGTGAGCTATGAGAAAGCGCCACGCTTCCCGAAGGGAGAAAGGCGGACAGGTATCCGGTAAGCG
GCAGGGTCGGAACAGGAGAGCGCACGAGGGAGCTTCCAGGGGGAAACGCCTGGTATCTTTATAGTCCTGT
CGGGTTTCGCCACCTCTGACTTGAGCGTCGATTTTTGTGATGCTCGTCAGGGGGGCGGAGCCTATGGAAA
AACGCCAGCAACGCGGCCTTTTTACGGTTCCTGGCCTTTTGCTGGCCTTTTGCTCACATGTTCTTTCCTG
CGTTATCCCCTGATTCTGTGGATAACCGTATTACCGCCTTTGAGTGAGCTGATACCGCTCGCCGCAGCCG
AACGACCGAGCGCAGCGAGTCAGTGAGCGAGGAAGCGGAAGAGCGCCCAATACGCAAACCGCCTCTCCCC
GCGCGTTGGCCGATTCATTAATGCAGCTGGCACGACAGGTTTCCCGACTGGAAAGCGGGCAGTGAGCGCA
ACGCAATTAATGTGAGTTAGCTCACTCATTAGGCACCCCAGGCTTTACACTTTATGCTTCCGGCTCGTAT
GTTGTGTGGAATTGTGAGCGGATAACAATTTCACACGAGCTATTTAGGTGACACTATAGAAGTGAAGCTT
GGTCTCAGGCTCCATGGTGAGCAAGGGCGAGGAGGATAACATGGCCATCATCAAGGAGTTCATGCGCTTC
AAGGTGCACATGGAGGGCTCCGTGAACGGCCACGAGTTCGAGATCGAGGGCGAGGGCGAGGGCCGCCCCT
ACGAGGGCACCCAGACCGCCAAGCTGAAGGTGACCAAGGGTGGCCCCCTGCCCTTCGCCTGGGACATCCT
GTCCCCTCAGTTCATGTACGGCTCCAAGGCCTACGTGAAGCACCCCGCCGACATCCCCGACTACTTGAAG
CTGTCCTTCCCCGAGGGCTTCAAGTGGGAGCGCGTGATGAACTTCGAGGACGGCGGCGTGGTGACCGTGA
CCCAGGACTCCTCCCTGCAGGACGGCGAGTTCATCTACAAGGTGAAGCTGCGCGGCACCAACTTCCCCTC
CGACGGCCCCGTAATGCAGAAGAAGACGATGGGCTGGGAGGCCTCCTCCGAGCGGATGTACCCCGAGGAC
GGCGCCCTGAAGGGCGAGATCAAGCAGAGGCTGAAGCTGAAGGACGGCGGCCACTACGACGCTGAGGTCA
AGACCACCTACAAGGCCAAGAAGCCCGTGCAGCTGCCCGGCGCCTACAACGTCAACATCAAGTTGGACAT
CACCTCCCACAACGAGGACTACACCATCGTGGAACAGTACGAACGCGCCGAGGGCCGCCACTCCACCGGC
GGCATGGACGAGCTGTACAAGTCAGTGAGACCGAATTCTCGCCCTATAGTGAGTCGTATTACCTGGCCGT
CGTTTTACAACGTCGTGACTGGGAAAACCCTGGCGTTACCCAACTTAATCGCCTTGCAGCACATCCCCCT
TTCGCCAGCTGGCGTAATAGCGAAGAGGCCCGCACCGATCGCCCTTCCCAACAGTTGCGCAGCCTGAATG
GCGAATGGCGCCTGATGCGGTATTTTCTCCTTACGCATCTGTGCGGTATTTCACACCGCATATGGTGCAC
TCTCAGTACAATCTGCTCTGATGCCGCATAGTTAAGCCAGCCCCGACACCCGCCAACACCCGCTGACGCG
CCCTGACGGGCTTGTCTGCTCCCGGCATCCGCTTACAGACAAGCTGTGACCGTCTCCGGGAGCTGCATGT
GTCAGAGGTTTTCACCGTCATCACCGAAACGCGCGA
