>Addgene plasmid #48828 | pGGC015 | depositor partial sequence | sequence record 71225 | mCherry coding sequence
CCATGGTGAGCAAGGGCGAGGAGGATAACATGGCCATCATCAAGGAGTTCATGCGCTTCAAGGTGCACAT
GGAGGGCTCCGTGAACGGCCACGAGTTCGAGATCGAGGGCGAGGGCGAGGGCCGCCCCTACGAGGGCACC
CAGACCGCCAAGCTGAAGGTGACCAAGGGTGGCCCCCTGCCCTTCGCCTGGGACATCCTGTCCCCTCAGT
TCATGTACGGCTCCAAGGCCTACGTGAAGCACCCCGCCGACATCCCCGACTACTTGAAGCTGTCCTTCCC
CGAGGGCTTCAAGTGGGAGCGCGTGATGAACTTCGAGGACGGCGGCGTGGTGACCGTGACCCAGGACTCC
TCCCTGCAGGACGGCGAGTTCATCTACAAGGTGAAGCTGCGCGGCACCAACTTCCCCTCCGACGGCCCCG
TAATGCAGAAGAAGACGATGGGCTGGGAGGCCTCCTCCGAGCGGATGTACCCCGAGGACGGCGCCCTGAA
GGGCGAGATCAAGCAGAGGCTGAAGCTGAAGGACGGCGGCCACTACGACGCTGAGGTCAAGACCACCTAC
AAGGCCAAGAAGCCCGTGCAGCTGCCCGGCGCCTACAACGTCAACATCAAGTTGGACATCACCTCCCACA
ACGAGGACTACACCATCGTGGAACAGTACGAACGCGCCGAGGGCCGCCACTCCACCGGCGGCATGGACGA
GCTGTACAAG
