>Addgene plasmid #48828 | pGGC015 | addgene partial sequence | sequence record 72414 | Lac-promoter 5'-CACTTTATGCTTCCGGCTCG-3'
CACGAGCTATTTAGGTGACACTATAGAAGTGAAGCTTGGTCTCAGGCTCCATGGTGAGCAAGGGCGAGGA
GGATAACATGGCCATCATCAAGGAGTTCATGCGCTTCAAGGTGCACATGGAGGGCTCCGTGAACGGCCAC
GAGTTCGAGATCGAGGGCGAGGGCGAGGGCCGCCCCTACGAGGGCACCCAGACCGCCAAGCTGAAGGTGA
CCAAGGGTGGCCCCCTGCCCTTCGCCTGGGACATCCTGTCCCCTCAGTTCATGTACGGCTCCAAGGCCTA
CGTGAAGCACCCCGCCGACATCCCCGACTACTTGAAGCTGTCCTTCCCCGAGGGCTTCAAGTGGGAGCGC
GTGATGAACTTCGAGGACGGCGGCGTGGTGACCGTGACCCAGGACTCCTCCCTGCAGGACGGCGAGTTCA
TCTACAAGGTGAAGCTGCGCGGCACCAACTTCCCCTCCGACGGCCCCGTAATGCAGAAGAAGACGATGGG
CTGGGAGGCCTCCTCCGAGCGGATGTACCCCGAGGACGGCGCCCTGAAGGGCGAGATCAAGCAGAGGCTG
AAGCTGAAGGACGGCGGCCACTACGACGCTGAGGTCAAGACCACCTACAAGGCCAAGAAGCCCGTGCAGC
TGCCCGGCGCCTACAACGTCAACATCAAGTTGGACATCACCTCCCACAACGAGGACTACACCATCGTGGA
ACAGTACGAACGCGCCGAGGGCCGCCACTCCACCGGCGGCATGGACGAGCTGTACAAGTCAGTGAGACCG
AATTCTCGCCCTATAGTGAGTCGTATTACCTGGCCGTCGTTTTACAACGTCGTGACTGGGAAAACCCTGG
CGTTACCCAACTTAATCGCCTTGCAGCACATCCCCCTTTCGCCAGCTGGCGTAATAGCGAAGAGG
